>Addgene plasmid #196992 | pLP-PIGA3 (pLP305) | addgene full sequence | sequence record 389805 | Addgene NGS Result
AACGTACAGTTGAAGTCGGAAGTTTACATACACTTAAGTTGGAGTCATTAAAACTCGTTTTTCAACTACT
CCACAAATTTCTTGTTAACAAACAATAGTTTTGGCAAGTCAGTTAGGACATCTACTTTGTGCATGACACA
AGTCATTTTTCCAACAATTGTTTACAGACAGATTATTTCACTTATAATTCACTGTATCACAATTCCAGTG
GGTCAGAAGTTTACATACACTAAGTAACGATAACTTCGTATAGGATACTTTATACGAAGTTATACGCGCC
TGCAGCAGACGTAAGTCGGGGCTCCGGTGCCCGTCAGTGGGCAGAGCGCACATCGCCCACAGTCCCCGAG
AAGTTGGGGGGAGGGGTCGGCAATTGAACCGGTGCCTAGAGAAGGTGGCGCGGGGTAAACTGGGAAAGTG
ATGTCGTGTACTGGCTCCGCCTTTTTCCCGAGGGTGGGGGAGAACCGTATATAAGTGCAGTAGTCGCCGT
GAACGTTCTTTTTCGCAACGGGTTTGCCGCCAGAACACAGGTAAGTGCCGTGTGTGGTTCCCGCGGGCCT
GGCCTCTTTACGGGTTATGGCCCTTGCGTGCCTTGAATTACTTCCACCTGGCTGCAGTACGTGATTCTTG
ATCCCGAGCTTCGGGTTGGAAGTGGGTGGGAGAGTTCGAGGCCTTGCGCTTAAGGAGCCCCTTCGCCTCG
TGCTTGAGTTGAGGCCTGGCCTGGGCGCTGGGGCCGCCGCGTGCGAATCTGGTGGCACCTTCGCGCCTGT
CTCGCTGCTTTCGATAAGTCTCTAGCCATTTAAAATTTTTGATGACCTGCTGCGACGCTTTTTTTCTGGC
AAGATAGTCTTGTAAATGCGGGCCAAGATCTGCACACTGGTATTTCGGTTTTTGGGGCCGCGGGCGGCGA
CGGGGCCCGTGCGTCCCAGCGCACATGTTCGGCGAGGCGGGGCCTGCGAGCGCGGCCACCGAGAATCGGA
CGGGGGTAGTCTCAAGCTGGCCGGCCTGCTCTGGTGCCTAGTCTCGCGCCGCCGTGTATCGCCCCGCCCT
GGGCGGCAAGGCTGGCCCGGTCGGCACCAGTTGCGTGAGCGGAAAGATGGCCGCTTCCCGGCCCTGCTGC
AGGGAGCTCAAAATGGAGGACGCGGCGCTCGGGAGAGCGGGCGGGTGAGTCACCCACACAAAGGAAAAGG
GCCTTTCCGTCCTCAGCCGTCGCTTCATGTGACTCCACGGAGTACCGGGCGCTGTCCAGGCACCTCGATT
AGTTCTCGAGCTTTTGGAGTACGTCGTCTTTAGGTTGGGGGGAGGGGTTTTATGCGATGGAGTTTCCCCA
CACTGAGTGGGTGGAGACTGAAGTTAGGCCAGCTTGGCACTTGATGTAATTCTCCTTGGAATTTGCCCTT
TTTGAGTTTGGATCTTGGTTCATTCTCAAGCCTCAGACAGTGGTTCAAAGTTTTTTTCTTCCATTTCAGG
TGTCGTGAGAGCCCATGTCGACATGACCGAGTACAAGCCCACGGTGCGCCTCGCCACCCGCGACGACGTC
CCCAGGGCCGTACGCACCCTCGCCGCCGCGTTCGCCGACTACCCCGCCACGCGCCACACCGTCGATCCGG
ACCGCCACATCGAGCGGGTCACCGAGCTGCAAGAACTCTTCCTCACGCGCGTCGGGCTCGACATCGGCAA
GGTGTGGGTCGCGGACGACGGCGCCGCGGTGGCGGTCTGGACCACGCCGGAGAGCGTCGAAGCGGGGGCG
GTGTTCGCCGAGATCGGCCCGCGCATGGCCGAGTTGAGCGGTTCCCGGCTGGCCGCGCAGCAACAGATGG
AAGGCCTCCTGGCGCCGCACCGGCCCAAGGAGCCCGCGTGGTTCCTGGCCACCGTCGGCGTGTCGCCCGA
CCACCAGGGCAAGGGTCTGGGCAGCGCCGTCGTGCTCCCCGGAGTGGAGGCGGCCGAGCGCGCCGGGGTG
CCCGCCTTCCTGGAAACCTCCGCGCCCCGCAACCTCCCCTTCTACGAGCGGCTCGGCTTCACCGTCACCG
CCGACGTCGAGGTGCCCGAAGGACCGCGCACCTGGTGCATGACCCGCAAGCCCGGTGCCGGCAGCGGCGC
CACCAACTTCAGCCTGCTGAAGCAGGCCGGCGACGTGGAGGAGAACCCCGGGCCCGCCTGTAGAGGAGGA
GCTGGGAATGGCCACCGTGCCTCAGCTACACTCTCTCGGGTTAGCCCTGGAAGTCTTTACACATGTAGAA
CCCGTACCCATAATATATGCATGGTATCTGACTTTTTCTACCCAAATATGGGAGGCGTGGAAAGCCACAT
TTACCAGCTCTCTCAGTGCCTGATTGAAAGAGGGCATAAGGTTATAATTGTCACCCATGCTTATGGAAAT
CGAAAAGGCATCCGTTACCTCACCAGTGGCCTCAAAGTCTATTACTTGCCTCTGAAAGTCATGTACAACC
AGTCTACAGCCACGACCCTCTTTCACAGTCTGCCATTGCTCAGGTACATATTTGTTCGGGAGAGAGTCAC
GATAATCCATTCACATAGTTCTTTTTCTGCTATGGCCCATGATGCTCTCTTCCACGCCAAGACAATGGGG
CTTCAGACAGTGTTCACGGACCATTCCCTTTTTGGATTTGCTGATGTCAGCTCGGTGCTTACAAACAAGC
TTCTAACCGTGTCTCTTTGTGATACAAACCACATCATTTGTGTGTCTTATACTAGTAAGGAAAATACTGT
ACTAAGAGCAGCACTGAATCCTGAAATAGTGTCCGTCATTCCTAATGCTGTAGATCCTACTGACTTCACT
CCAGACCCATTTAGAAGGCATGATAGTATAACTATTGTTGTTGTCAGCAGACTTGTTTACAGAAAAGGGA
TCGATTTGCTTAGTGGTATAATACCTGAACTCTGTCAGAAATATCCAGATTTAAATTTCATAATTGGAGG
AGAGGGACCAAAGAGAATCATTTTGGAAGAAGTTCGGGAAAGATACCAGCTGCATGACAGGGTGCGTCTT
TTGGGAGCTTTAGAACACAAGGATGTTAGAAATGTCTTAGTTCAAGGACATATTTTTCTGAATACCTCCC
TTACTGAAGCATTCTGCATGGCGATCGTGGAAGCAGCCAGTTGTGGTTTACAGGTTGTAAGTACCAGAGT
TGGTGGGATTCCTGAGGTGCTTCCAGAAAACCTTATTATTTTATGTGAGCCTTCAGTAAAATCTTTGTGT
GAAGGATTGGAAAAGGCTATTTTCCAACTGAAGTCAGGGACATTGCCAGCTCCAGAAAACATCCATAACA
TAGTAAAGACTTTCTACACCTGGAGGAATGTTGCAGAAAGAACTGAAAAGGTATATGACCGGGTATCAGT
GGAAGCTGTGTTGCCAATGGACAAACGACTGGACAGACTTATTTCTCACTGCGGCCCAGTAACAGGCTAC
ATCTTTGCTTTGTTGGCAGTTTTCAACTTCCTCTTCCTCATTTTCTTGAGATGGATGACTCCAGATTCTA
TCATTGATGTTGCAATAGATGCCACTGGGCCACGGGGTGCCTGGACTAATAACTATTCTCACAGTAAAAG
AGGGGGTGAGAATAATGAGATATCTGAAACCAGGTAAGGTACCTGAGGCCAACCTTCTATCAGAGTTAAA
CTTTTGACAAGGGAACAAATCTCAAACTGATCCATCAGTCATGTAGCTAGCTGTAGAGCTTGCAACTTAA
TAGCAGCAGCTGCCCAATGCCATGTGAAGTAACAAACTGGTTTTTGGTTTTTTTTTCCCCTTCAGTTTTA
ATGTTATGTGTAATGTATTTAAACCCTTATTTAAATAAAACTTGTTTTCAGAAATACCTGACTTGCAGAT
TATTTATATATAGTCGATCTTGTGCATATAAAGGAACCATAGAAATGGGCAGTGGAGGATTCGTCCACAC
CCACAGCTTCTCAACGGGCCTGAATTTGGCCAAGAAAAACCTTTATGAGCTTGTCCCTCTCTGGTCAACT
GGTTTTTTGTTCGTTTGTTTTTTGAGACATTCATTGCAATAGTGTGTTGGAATTTTTTGTGTCTCTCACT
CGGTGCGTCCTGCAGGCGCGTTCATAACTTCGTATAGCATACATTATACGAAGTTATTATGATTGAGTGT
ATGTAAACTTCTGACCCACTGGGAATGTGATGAAAGAAATAAAAGCTGAAATGAATCATTCTCTCTACTA
TTATTCTGATATTTCACATTCTTAAAATAAAGTGGTCATCCTAACTGACCTAAGACAGGGAATTTTTACT
AGGATTAAATGTCAGGAATTGTGAAAAAGTGAGTTTAAATGTATTTGGCTAAGGTGTATGTAAACTTCCG
ACTTCAACTGTATTATGCGAGACGTTATACGCACCGTCTCAATCCATCCGCGGCCGCGATTATCAAAAAG
GATCTTCACCTAGATCCTTTTAAATTAAAAATGAAGTTTTAAATCAATCTAAAGTATATATGAGTAAACT
TGGTCTGACAGTTACCAATGCTTAATCAGTGAGGCACCTATCTCAGCGATCTGTCTATTTCGTTCATCCA
TAGTTGCCTGACTCCCCGTCGTGTAGATAACTACGATACGGGAGGGCTTACCATCTGGCCCCAGTGCTGC
AATGATACCGCGGGACCCACGCTCACCGGCTCCAGATTTATCAGCAATAAACCAGCCAGCCGGAAGGGCC
GAGCGCAGAAGTGGTCCTGCAACTTTATCCGCCTCCATCCAGTCTATTAATTGTTGCCGGGAAGCTAGAG
TAAGTAGTTCGCCAGTTAATAGTTTGCGCAACGTTGTTGCCATTGCTACAGGCATCGTGGTGTCACGCTC
GTCGTTTGGTATGGCTTCATTCAGCTCCGGTTCCCAACGATCAAGGCGAGTTACATGATCCCCCATGTTG
TGCAAAAAAGCGGTTAGCTCCTTCGGTCCTCCGATCGTTGTCAGAAGTAAGTTGGCCGCAGTGTTATCAC
TCATGGTTATGGCAGCACTGCATAATTCTCTTACTGTCATGCCATCCGTAAGATGCTTTTCTGTGACTGG
TGAGTACTCAACCAAGTCATTCTGAGAATAGTGTATGCGGCGACCGAGTTGCTCTTGCCCGGCGTCAATA
CGGGATAATACCGCGCCACATAGCAGAACTTTAAAAGTGCTCATCATTGGAAAACGTTCTTCGGGGCGAA
AACTCTCAAGGATCTTACCGCTGTTGAGATCCAGTTCGATGTAACCCACTCGTGCACCCAACTGATCTTC
AGCATCTTTTACTTTCACCAGCGTTTCTGGGTGAGCAAAAACAGGAAGGCAAAATGCCGCAAAAAAGGGA
ATAAGGGCGACACGGAAATGTTGAATACTCATACTCTTCCTTTTTCAATATTATTGAAGCATTTATCAGG
GTTATTGTCTCATGAGCGGATACATATTTGAATGTATTTAGAAAAATAAACAAATAGGGGTTCCGCGCAC
ATTTCCCCGAAAAGTGCCACCTGTCATGACCAAAATCCCTTAACGTGAGTTTTCGTTCCACTGAGCGTCA
GACCCCGTAGAAAAGATCAAAGGATCTTCTTGAGATCCTTTTTTTCTGCGCGTAATCTGCTGCTTGCAAA
CAAAAAAACCACCGCTACCAGCGGTGGTTTGTTTGCCGGATCAAGAGCTACCAACTCTTTTTCCGAAGGT
AACTGGCTTCAGCAGAGCGCAGATACCAAATACTGTTCTTCTAGTGTAGCCGTAGTTAGGCCACCACTTC
AAGAACTCTGTAGCACCGCCTACATACCTCGCTCTGCTAATCCTGTTACCAGTGGCTGCTGCCAGTGGCG
ATAAGTCGTGTCTTACCGGGTTGGACTCAAGACGATAGTTACCGGATAAGGCGCAGCGGTCGGGCTGAAC
GGGGGGTTCGTGCACACAGCCCAGCTTGGAGCGAACGACCTACACCGAACTGAGATACCTACAGCGTGAG
CTATGAGAAAGCGCCACGCTTCCCGAAGGGAGAAAGGCGGACAGGTATCCGGTAAGCGGCAGGGTCGGAA
CAGGAGAGCGCACGAGGGAGCTTCCAGGGGGAAACGCCTGGTATCTTTATAGTCCTGTCGGGTTTCGCCA
CCTCTGACTTGAGCGTCGATTTTTGTGATGCTCGTCAGGGGGGCGGAGCCTATGGAAAAACGCCAGCAAC
GCGGCCTTTTTACGGTTCCTGGCCTTTTGCTGGCCTTTTGCTCACATGTTCTTTCCTGCGTTATCCCCTG
ATTCTGTGGATAACCGTGCGGCCGCCCCTCCCTCGAGACGTTATACGCACCGTCTCA
Features (pLannotate 1.2.2; 11 found; start..end, strand, type, name):
    240..273     +  protein_bind   lox2272: Cre-mediated recombination occurs in the 8-bp core sequence (GGATACTT). lox2272 sites are compatible with each other, but incompatible with loxP or loxN sites (Lee and Saito, 1988). Cre recombinase
    319..530     +  promoter       EF-1α core promoter: core promoter for human elongation factor EF-1α
    531..640     +  intron         EF-1α intron A (fragment): intron upstream of the start codon of human EF-1α
   1266..1469    +  intron         EF-1α intron A: truncated intron upstream of the start codon of human EF-1α
   1493..2089    +  CDS            PuroR (fragment): puromycin N-acetyltransferase; pac from Streptomyces; confers resistance to puromycin
   2156..3604    +  CDS            PIGA: PIGA_HUMAN - Experimental evidence at protein level: Swiss-Prot protein existence level 1. Catalytic subunit of the glycosylphosphatidylinositol-N- acetylglucosaminyltransferase (GPI-GnT) complex that catalyzes the transfer of N-acetylglucosamine from UDP-N-acetylglucosamine to phosphatidylinositol and participates in the first step of GPI biosynthesis. From Homo sapiens (Human).
   4020..4058    +  polyA_signal   β-globin poly(A) signal (fragment): rabbit β-globin polyadenylation signal (Gil and Proudfoot, 1987)
   4084..4117    +  protein_bind   loxP: Cre-mediated recombination occurs in the 8-bp core sequence (GCATACAT). Cre recombinase
   4492..5352    -  CDS            AmpR: β-lactamase; bla; confers resistance to ampicillin, carbenicillin, and related antibiotics
   5353..5457    -  promoter       AmpR promoter: bla
   5560..6148    +  rep_origin     ori: high-copy-number ColE1/pMB1/pBR322/pUC origin of replication
