[The description below was written by a language model from this plasmid's Addgene catalogue record and pLannotate feature annotations shown in this document.]
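Description:
pLP-PIGA3 (pLP305) is an empty-backbone landing pad plasmid for the Big-IN genome-writing system, built on a small custom bacterial backbone. It is used for mouse targeting and for recombinase-mediated cassette exchange (RMCE) in mammalian cells. The sequenced record is about 6.3 kb. In E. coli the plasmid is maintained at high copy from a ColE1/pUC-type origin and selected through an ampicillin resistance gene (β-lactamase) under its own promoter.

The payload is a single mammalian expression cassette. The human EF-1α promoter, annotated as the core promoter plus intron A segments, drives puromycin N-acetyltransferase joined to a human PIGA coding sequence. The catalogue describes the join as a P2A self-cleaving peptide, so both proteins come from one transcript. A rabbit β-globin polyadenylation signal terminates the unit. PuroR gives positive selection for cells that have acquired the landing pad. PIGA, the catalytic subunit needed for the first step of GPI-anchor biosynthesis, is listed as a second selectable marker, although the record does not explain how it is applied.

The cassette is flanked by heterotypic lox sites: the site the depositor calls LoxM is annotated as lox2272, and the other is loxP. These two sites do not recombine with each other. Cre can therefore swap the landing pad contents for a payload carrying the matching pair, in a defined orientation.

The catalogue also describes Sleeping Beauty ITRs and BsmBI cloning sites for inserting locus-specific homology arms. Neither element was picked up by the automated annotation. Once arms are added, the plasmid is meant to install the landing pad at a chosen genomic locus for later delivery of large DNA payloads, as in the associated work on regulatory architecture at the Sox2 locus.
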