Addgene plasmid #196992: pLP-PIGA3 (pLP305)
Purpose: (Empty Backbone) Big-IN Landing Pad plasmid encoding pEF1a-driven PuroR-P2A-hmPIGA expression cassette flanked by heterotypic LoxM/LoxP sites, sleeping beauty ITRs and BsmBI homology arms cloning sites.
Depositing lab: Matthew Maurano. Depositing organization: NYU Grossman School of Medicine. Publication: Synthetic regulatory genomics uncovers enhancer context dependence at the Sox2 locus. Brosh R, Coelho C, Ribeiro-Dos-Santos AM, Ellis G, Hogan MS, Ashe HJ, Somogyi N, Ordonez R, Luther RD, Huang E, Boeke JD, Maurano MT. Mol Cell. 2023 Apr 6;83(7):1140-1152.e7. doi: 10.1016/j.molcel.2023.02.027. Epub 2023 Mar 16. PubMed 36931273.
Backbone
  Vector backbone: costum
  Backbone manufacturer: The Center for Synthetic Regulatory Genetics at NYU Langone Health
  Backbone size (bp): 1934
  Vector type: Mammalian Expression, Mouse Targeting, Cre/Lox, Synthetic Biology ; Recombinase-mediated cassette exchange (RMCE) Landing Pad
  Promoter: EF1a
  Selectable markers: Puromycin ; hmPIGA
Growth in bacteria
  Bacterial resistance: Ampicillin, 100 μg/mL
  Growth temperature: 37°C
  Growth strain: DH5alpha
  Copy number: High Copy
Terms and licenses: Academic/Nonprofit Terms; Industry Terms: Not Available to Industry
Depositor comments: Please visit https://www.biorxiv.org/content/10.1101/2022.06.20.495832v3 for bioRxiv preprint.
How to cite: pLP-PIGA3 (pLP305) was a gift from Matthew Maurano (Addgene plasmid # 196992 ; http://n2t.net/addgene:196992 ; RRID:Addgene_196992)
